>Addgene plasmid #169850 | SpyCas9 PE2* | addgene full sequence | sequence record 332905 | Addgene NGS Result
GTGATGCGGTTTTGGCAGTACATCAATGGGCGTGGATAGCGGTTTGACTCACGGGGATTTCCAAGTCTCC
ACCCCATTGACGTCAATGGGAGTTTGTTTTGGCACCAAAATCAACGGGACTTTCCAAAATGTCGTAACAA
CTCCGCCCCATTGACGCAAATGGGCGGTAGGCGTGTACGGTGGGAGGTCTATATAAGCAGAGCTGGTTTA
GTGAACCGTCAGATCCGCTAGAGATCCGCGGCCGCGCCACCATGGGGCCCGCCGCCAAGCGCGTGAAGCT
GGACGGCGGCAAACGGACAGCCGACGGAAGCGAGTTCGAGTCACCAAAGAAGAAGCGGAAAGTCGACAAG
AAGTACAGCATCGGCCTGGACATCGGCACCAACTCTGTGGGCTGGGCCGTGATCACCGACGAGTACAAGG
TGCCCAGCAAGAAATTCAAGGTGCTGGGCAACACCGACCGGCACAGCATCAAGAAGAACCTGATCGGAGC
CCTGCTGTTCGACAGCGGCGAAACAGCCGAGGCCACCCGGCTGAAGAGAACCGCCAGAAGAAGATACACC
AGACGGAAGAACCGGATCTGCTATCTGCAAGAGATCTTCAGCAACGAGATGGCCAAGGTGGACGACAGCT
TCTTCCACAGACTGGAAGAGTCCTTCCTGGTGGAAGAGGATAAGAAGCACGAGCGGCACCCCATCTTCGG
CAACATCGTGGACGAGGTGGCCTACCACGAGAAGTACCCCACCATCTACCACCTGAGAAAGAAACTGGTG
GACAGCACCGACAAGGCCGACCTGCGGCTGATCTATCTGGCCCTGGCCCACATGATCAAGTTCCGGGGCC
ACTTCCTGATCGAGGGCGACCTGAACCCCGACAACAGCGACGTGGACAAGCTGTTCATCCAGCTGGTGCA
GACCTACAACCAGCTGTTCGAGGAAAACCCCATCAACGCCAGCGGCGTGGACGCCAAGGCCATCCTGTCT
GCCAGACTGAGCAAGAGCAGACGGCTGGAAAATCTGATCGCCCAGCTGCCCGGCGAGAAGAAGAATGGCC
TGTTCGGAAACCTGATTGCCCTGAGCCTGGGCCTGACCCCCAACTTCAAGAGCAACTTCGACCTGGCCGA
GGATGCCAAACTGCAGCTGAGCAAGGACACCTACGACGACGACCTGGACAACCTGCTGGCCCAGATCGGC
GACCAGTACGCCGACCTGTTTCTGGCCGCCAAGAACCTGTCCGACGCCATCCTGCTGAGCGACATCCTGA
GAGTGAACACCGAGATCACCAAGGCCCCCCTGAGCGCCTCTATGATCAAGAGATACGACGAGCACCACCA
GGACCTGACCCTGCTGAAAGCTCTCGTGCGGCAGCAGCTGCCTGAGAAGTACAAAGAGATTTTCTTCGAC
CAGAGCAAGAACGGCTACGCCGGCTACATTGACGGCGGAGCCAGCCAGGAAGAGTTCTACAAGTTCATCA
AGCCCATCCTGGAAAAGATGGACGGCACCGAGGAACTGCTCGTGAAGCTGAACAGAGAGGACCTGCTGCG
GAAGCAGCGGACCTTCGACAACGGCAGCATCCCCCACCAGATCCACCTGGGAGAGCTGCACGCCATTCTG
CGGCGGCAGGAAGATTTTTACCCATTCCTGAAGGACAACCGGGAAAAGATCGAGAAGATCCTGACCTTCC
GCATCCCCTACTACGTGGGCCCTCTGGCCAGGGGAAACAGCAGATTCGCCTGGATGACCAGAAAGAGCGA
GGAAACCATCACCCCCTGGAACTTCGAGGAAGTGGTGGACAAGGGCGCTTCCGCCCAGAGCTTCATCGAG
CGGATGACCAACTTCGATAAGAACCTGCCCAACGAGAAGGTGCTGCCCAAGCACAGCCTGCTGTACGAGT
ACTTCACCGTGTATAACGAGCTGACCAAAGTGAAATACGTGACCGAGGGAATGAGAAAGCCCGCCTTCCT
GAGCGGCGAGCAGAAAAAGGCCATCGTGGACCTGCTGTTCAAGACCAACCGGAAAGTGACCGTGAAGCAG
CTGAAAGAGGACTACTTCAAGAAAATCGAGTGCTTCGACTCCGTGGAAATCTCCGGCGTGGAAGATCGGT
TCAACGCCTCCCTGGGCACATACCACGATCTGCTGAAAATTATCAAGGACAAGGACTTCCTGGACAATGA
GGAAAACGAGGACATTCTGGAAGATATCGTGCTGACCCTGACACTGTTTGAGGACAGAGAGATGATCGAG
GAACGGCTGAAAACCTATGCCCACCTGTTCGACGACAAAGTGATGAAGCAGCTGAAGCGGCGGAGATACA
CCGGCTGGGGCAGGCTGAGCCGGAAGCTGATCAACGGCATCCGGGACAAGCAGTCCGGCAAGACAATCCT
GGATTTCCTGAAGTCCGACGGCTTCGCCAACAGAAACTTCATGCAGCTGATCCACGACGACAGCCTGACC
TTTAAAGAGGACATCCAGAAAGCCCAGGTGTCCGGCCAGGGCGATAGCCTGCACGAGCACATTGCCAATC
TGGCCGGCAGCCCCGCCATTAAGAAGGGCATCCTGCAGACAGTGAAGGTGGTGGACGAGCTCGTGAAAGT
GATGGGCCGGCACAAGCCCGAGAACATCGTGATCGAAATGGCCAGAGAGAACCAGACCACCCAGAAGGGA
CAGAAGAACAGCCGCGAGAGAATGAAGCGGATCGAAGAGGGCATCAAAGAGCTGGGCAGCCAGATCCTGA
AAGAACACCCCGTGGAAAACACCCAGCTGCAGAACGAGAAGCTGTACCTGTACTACCTGCAGAATGGGCG
GGATATGTACGTGGACCAGGAACTGGACATCAACCGGCTGTCCGACTACGATGTGGACGCTATCGTGCCT
CAGAGCTTTCTGAAGGACGACTCCATCGACAACAAGGTGCTGACCAGAAGCGACAAGAACCGGGGCAAGA
GCGACAACGTGCCCTCCGAAGAGGTCGTGAAGAAGATGAAGAACTACTGGCGGCAGCTGCTGAACGCCAA
GCTGATTACCCAGAGAAAGTTCGACAATCTGACCAAGGCCGAGAGAGGCGGCCTGAGCGAACTGGATAAG
GCCGGCTTCATCAAGAGACAGCTGGTGGAAACCCGGCAGATCACAAAGCACGTGGCACAGATCCTGGACT
CCCGGATGAACACTAAGTACGACGAGAATGACAAGCTGATCCGGGAAGTGAAAGTGATCACCCTGAAGTC
CAAGCTGGTGTCCGATTTCCGGAAGGATTTCCAGTTTTACAAAGTGCGCGAGATCAACAACTACCACCAC
GCCCACGACGCCTACCTGAACGCCGTCGTGGGAACCGCCCTGATCAAAAAGTACCCTAAGCTGGAAAGCG
AGTTCGTGTACGGCGACTACAAGGTGTACGACGTGCGGAAGATGATCGCCAAGAGCGAGCAGGAAATCGG
CAAGGCTACCGCCAAGTACTTCTTCTACAGCAACATCATGAACTTTTTCAAGACCGAGATTACCCTGGCC
AACGGCGAGATCCGGAAGCGGCCTCTGATCGAGACAAACGGCGAAACCGGGGAGATCGTGTGGGATAAGG
GCCGGGATTTTGCCACCGTGCGGAAAGTGCTGAGCATGCCCCAAGTGAATATCGTGAAAAAGACCGAGGT
GCAGACAGGCGGCTTCAGCAAAGAGTCTATCCTGCCCAAGAGGAACAGCGATAAGCTGATCGCCAGAAAG
AAGGACTGGGACCCTAAGAAGTACGGCGGCTTCGACAGCCCCACCGTGGCCTATTCTGTGCTGGTGGTGG
CCAAAGTGGAAAAGGGCAAGTCCAAGAAACTGAAGAGTGTGAAAGAGCTGCTGGGGATCACCATCATGGA
AAGAAGCAGCTTCGAGAAGAATCCCATCGACTTTCTGGAAGCCAAGGGCTACAAAGAAGTGAAAAAGGAC
CTGATCATCAAGCTGCCTAAGTACTCCCTGTTCGAGCTGGAAAACGGCCGGAAGAGAATGCTGGCCTCTG
CCGGCGAACTGCAGAAGGGAAACGAACTGGCCCTGCCCTCCAAATATGTGAACTTCCTGTACCTGGCCAG
CCACTATGAGAAGCTGAAGGGCTCCCCCGAGGATAATGAGCAGAAACAGCTGTTTGTGGAACAGCACAAG
CACTACCTGGACGAGATCATCGAGCAGATCAGCGAGTTCTCCAAGAGAGTGATCCTGGCCGACGCTAATC
TGGACAAAGTGCTGTCCGCCTACAACAAGCACCGGGATAAGCCCATCAGAGAGCAGGCCGAGAATATCAT
CCACCTGTTTACCCTGACCAATCTGGGAGCCCCTGCCGCCTTCAAGTACTTTGACACCACCATCGACCGG
AAGAGGTACACCAGCACCAAAGAGGTGCTGGACGCCACCCTGATCCACCAGAGCATCACCGGCCTGTACG
AGACACGGATCGACCTGTCTCAGCTGGGAGGTGACTCTGGAGGATCTAGCGGAGGATCCTCTGGCAGCGA
GACACCAGGAACAAGCGAGTCAGCAACACCAGAGAGCAGTGGCGGCAGCAGCGGCGGCAGCAGCACCCTA
AATATAGAAGATGAGTATCGGCTACATGAGACCTCAAAAGAGCCAGATGTTTCTCTAGGGTCCACATGGC
TGTCTGATTTTCCTCAGGCCTGGGCGGAAACCGGGGGCATGGGACTGGCAGTTCGCCAAGCTCCTCTGAT
CATACCTCTGAAAGCAACCTCTACCCCCGTGTCCATAAAACAATACCCCATGTCACAAGAAGCCAGACTG
GGGATCAAGCCCCACATACAGAGACTGTTGGACCAGGGAATACTGGTACCCTGCCAGTCCCCCTGGAACA
CGCCCCTGCTACCCGTTAAGAAACCAGGGACTAATGATTATAGGCCTGTCCAGGATCTGAGAGAAGTCAA
CAAGCGGGTGGAAGACATCCACCCCACCGTGCCCAACCCTTACAACCTCTTGAGCGGGCTCCCACCGTCC
CACCAGTGGTACACTGTGCTTGATTTAAAGGATGCCTTTTTCTGCCTGAGACTCCACCCCACCAGTCAGC
CTCTCTTCGCCTTTGAGTGGAGAGATCCAGAGATGGGAATCTCAGGACAATTGACCTGGACCAGACTCCC
ACAGGGTTTCAAAAACAGTCCCACCCTGTTTAATGAGGCACTGCACAGAGACCTAGCAGACTTCCGGATC
CAGCACCCAGACTTGATCCTGCTACAGTACGTGGATGACTTACTGCTGGCCGCCACTTCTGAGCTAGACT
GCCAACAAGGTACTCGGGCCCTGTTACAAACCCTAGGGAACCTCGGGTATCGGGCCTCGGCCAAGAAAGC
CCAAATTTGCCAGAAACAGGTCAAGTATCTGGGGTATCTTCTAAAAGAGGGTCAGAGATGGCTGACTGAG
GCCAGAAAAGAGACTGTGATGGGGCAGCCTACTCCGAAGACCCCTCGACAACTAAGGGAGTTCCTAGGGA
AGGCAGGCTTCTGTCGCCTCTTCATCCCTGGGTTTGCAGAAATGGCAGCCCCCCTGTACCCTCTCACCAA
ACCGGGGACTCTGTTTAATTGGGGCCCAGACCAACAAAAGGCCTATCAAGAAATCAAGCAAGCTCTTCTA
ACTGCCCCAGCCCTGGGGTTGCCAGATTTGACTAAGCCCTTTGAACTCTTTGTCGACGAGAAGCAGGGCT
ACGCCAAAGGTGTCCTAACGCAAAAACTGGGACCTTGGCGTCGGCCGGTGGCCTACCTGTCCAAAAAGCT
AGACCCAGTAGCAGCTGGGTGGCCCCCTTGCCTACGGATGGTAGCAGCCATTGCCGTACTGACAAAGGAT
GCAGGCAAGCTAACCATGGGACAGCCACTAGTCATTCTGGCCCCCCATGCAGTAGAGGCACTAGTCAAAC
AACCCCCCGACCGCTGGCTTTCCAACGCCCGGATGACTCACTATCAGGCCTTGCTTTTGGACACGGACCG
GGTCCAGTTCGGACCGGTGGTAGCCCTGAACCCGGCTACGCTGCTCCCACTGCCTGAGGAAGGGCTGCAA
CACAACTGCCTTGATATCCTGGCCGAAGCCCACGGAACCCGACCCGACCTAACGGACCAGCCGCTCCCAG
ACGCCGACCACACCTGGTACACGGATGGAAGCAGTCTCTTACAAGAGGGACAGCGTAAGGCGGGAGCTGC
GGTGACCACCGAGACCGAGGTAATCTGGGCTAAAGCCCTGCCAGCCGGGACATCCGCTCAGCGGGCTGAA
CTGATAGCACTCACCCAGGCCCTAAAGATGGCAGAAGGTAAGAAGCTAAATGTTTATACTGATAGCCGTT
ATGCTTTTGCTACTGCCCATATCCATGGAGAAATATACAGAAGGCGTGGGTGGCTCACATCAGAAGGCAA
AGAGATCAAAAATAAAGACGAGATCTTGGCCCTACTAAAAGCCCTCTTTCTGCCCAAAAGACTTAGCATA
ATCCATTGTCCAGGACATCAAAAGGGACACAGCGCCGAGGCTAGAGGCAACCGGATGGCTGACCAAGCGG
CCCGAAAGGCAGCCATCACAGAGACTCCAGACACCTCTACCCTCCTCATAGAAAATTCATCACCCTCTGG
CGGCTCAAAAAGAACCGCCGACGGCAGCGAGAAGCGCACCGCCGACAGCCAGCACAGCACCCCCCCCAAG
ACCAAGCGCAAGGTGGAATTCGAGCCCAAGAAGAAGAGGAAAGTCTAACCGGTCATCATCACCATCACCA
TTGAGTTTAAACCCGCTGATCAGCCTCGACTGTGCCTTCTAGTTGCCAGCCATCTGTTGTTTGCCCCTCC
CCCGTGCCTTCCTTGACCCTGGAAGGTGCCACTCCCACTGTCCTTTCCTAATAAAATGAGAAAATTGCAT
CGCATTGTCTGAGTAGGTGTCATTCTATTCTGGGGGGTGGGGTGGGGCAGGACAGCAAGGGGGAGGATTG
GGAAGACAATAGCAGGCATGCTGGGGATGCGGTGGGCTCTATGGCTTCTGAGGCGGAAAGAACCAGCTGG
GGCTCGATACCGTCGACCTCTAGCTAGAGCTTGGCGTAATCATGGTCATAGCTGTTTCCTGTGTGAAATT
GTTATCCGCTCACAATTCCACACAACATACGAGCCGGAAGCATAAAGTGTAAAGCCTAGGGTGCCTAATG
AGTGAGCTAACTCACATTAATTGCGTTGCGCTCACTGCCCGCTTTCCAGTCGGGAAACCTGTCGTGCCAG
CTGCATTAATGAATCGGCCAACGCGCGGGGAGAGGCGGTTTGCGTATTGGGCGCTCTTCCGCTTCCTCGC
TCACTGACTCGCTGCGCTCGGTCGTTCGGCTGCGGCGAGCGGTATCAGCTCACTCAAAGGCGGTAATACG
GTTATCCACAGAATCAGGGGATAACGCAGGAAAGAACATGTGAGCAAAAGGCCAGCAAAAGGCCAGGAAC
CGTAAAAAGGCCGCGTTGCTGGCGTTTTTCCATAGGCTCCGCCCCCCTGACGAGCATCACAAAAATCGAC
GCTCAAGTCAGAGGTGGCGAAACCCGACAGGACTATAAAGATACCAGGCGTTTCCCCCTGGAAGCTCCCT
CGTGCGCTCTCCTGTTCCGACCCTGCCGCTTACCGGATACCTGTCCGCCTTTCTCCCTTCGGGAAGCGTG
GCGCTTTCTCATAGCTCACGCTGTAGGTATCTCAGTTCGGTGTAGGTCGTTCGCTCCAAGCTGGGCTGTG
TGCACGAACCCCCCGTTCAGCCCGACCGCTGCGCCTTATCCGGTAACTATCGTCTTGAGTCCAACCCGGT
AAGACACGACTTATCGCCACTGGCAGCAGCCACTGGTAACAGGATTAGCAGAGCGAGGTATGTAGGCGGT
GCTACAGAGTTCTTGAAGTGGTGGCCTAACTACGGCTACACTAGAAGAACAGTATTTGGTATCTGCGCTC
TGCTGAAGCCAGTTACCTTCGGAAAAAGAGTTGGTAGCTCTTGATCCGGCAAACAAACCACCGCTGGTAG
CGGTGGTTTTTTTGTTTGCAAGCAGCAGATTACGCGCAGAAAAAAAGGATCTCAAGAAGATCCTTTGATC
TTTTCTACGGGGTCTGACACTCAGTGGAACGAAAACTCACGTTAAGGGATTTTGGTCATGAGATTATCAA
AAAGGATCTTCACCTAGATCCTTTTAAATTAAAAATGAAGTTTTAAATCAATCTAAAGTATATATGAGTA
AACTTGGTCTGACAGTTACCAATGCTTAATCAGTGAGGCACCTATCTCAGCGATCTGTCTATTTCGTTCA
TCCATAGTTGCCTGACTCCCCGTCGTGTAGATAACTACGATACGGGAGGGCTTACCATCTGGCCCCAGTG
CTGCAATGATACCGCGAGACCCACGCTCACCGGCTCCAGATTTATCAGCAATAAACCAGCCAGCCGGAAG
GGCCGAGCGCAGAAGTGGTCCTGCAACTTTATCCGCCTCCATCCAGTCTATTAATTGTTGCCGGGAAGCT
AGAGTAAGTAGTTCGCCAGTTAATAGTTTGCGCAACGTTGTTGCCATTGCTACAGGCATCGTGGTGTCAC
GCTCGTCGTTTGGTATGGCTTCATTCAGCTCCGGTTCCCAACGATCAAGGCGAGTTACATGATCCCCCAT
GTTGTGCAAAAAAGCGGTTAGCTCCTTCGGTCCTCCGATCGTTGTCAGAAGTAAGTTGGCCGCAGTGTTA
TCACTCATGGTTATGGCAGCACTGCATAATTCTCTTACTGTCATGCCATCCGTAAGATGCTTTTCTGTGA
CTGGTGAGTACTCAACCAAGTCATTCTGAGAATAGTGTATGCGGCGACCGAGTTGCTCTTGCCCGGCGTC
AATACGGGATAATACCGCGCCACATAGCAGAACTTTAAAAGTGCTCATCATTGGAAAACGTTCTTCGGGG
CGAAAACTCTCAAGGATCTTACCGCTGTTGAGATCCAGTTCGATGTAACCCACTCGTGCACCCAACTGAT
CTTCAGCATCTTTTACTTTCACCAGCGTTTCTGGGTGAGCAAAAACAGGAAGGCAAAATGCCGCAAAAAA
GGGAATAAGGGCGACACGGAAATGTTGAATACTCATACTCTTCCTTTTTCAATATTATTGAAGCATTTAT
CAGGGTTATTGTCTCATGAGCGGATACATATTTGAATGTATTTAGAAAAATAAACAAATAGGGGTTCCGC
GCACATTTCCCCGAAAAGTGCCACCTGACGTCGACGGATCGGGAGATCGATCTCCCGATCCCCTAGGGTC
TACTCTCAGTACAATCTGCTCTGATGCCGCATAGTTAAGCCAGTATCTGCTCCCTGCTTGTGTGTTGGAG
GTCGCTGAGTAGTGCGCGAGCAAAATTTAAGCTACAACAAGGCAAGGCTTGACCGACAATTGCATGAAGA
ATCTGCTTAGGGTTAGGCGTTTTGCGCTGCTTCGCGATGTACGGGCCAGATATACGCGTTGACATTGATT
ATTGACTAGTTATTAATAGTAATCAATTACGGGGTCATTAGTTCATAGCCCATATATGGAGTTCCGCGTT
ACATAACTTACGGTAAATGGCCCGCCTGGCTGACCGCCCAACGACCCCCGCCCATTGACGTCAATAATGA
CGTATGTTCCCATAGTAACGCCAATAGGGACTTTCCATTGACGTCAATGGGTGGAGTATTTACGGTAAAC
TGCCCACTTGGCAGTACATCAAGTGTATCATATGCCAAGTACGCCCCCTATTGACGTCAATGACGGTAAA
TGGCCCGCCTGGCATTATGCCCAGTACATGACCTTATGGGACTTTCCTACTTGGCAGTACATCTACGTAT
TAGTCATCGCTATTACCATG
Features (pLannotate 1.2.2; 16 found; start..end, strand, type, name):
      1..204     +  promoter       CMV promoter: human cytomegalovirus (CMV) immediate early promoter
    345..1946    +  CDS            Cas9(N): N-terminal portion of Streptococcus pyogenes Cas9 (Zetsche et al., 2015)
   1947..4441    +  CDS            Cas9(C) (fragment): C-terminal portion of Streptococcus pyogenes Cas9 (Zetsche et al., 2015)
   4545..6576    +  CDS            gag-pol (fragment): Moloney murine leukemia virus Gag-Pol polyprotein; gag-pol; contains a read-through stop codon
   6750..6974    +  polyA_signal   bGH poly(A) signal: bovine growth hormone polyadenylation signal
   6978..6999    +  promoter       SV40 promoter (fragment): SV40 enhancer and early promoter
   7004..7020    +  misc_feature   MCS (fragment): pBluescript multiple cloning site
   7069..7085    -  protein_bind   lac operator: The lac repressor binds to the lac operator to inhibit transcription in E. coli. This inhibition can be relieved by adding lactose or isopropyl-β-D-thiogalactopyranoside (IPTG). lac repressor encoded by lacI
   7093..7123    -  promoter       lac promoter: promoter for the E. coli lac operon
   7138..7159    -  protein_bind   CAP binding site: CAP binding activates transcription in the presence of cAMP. E. coli catabolite activator protein
   7172..7264    -  CDS            lacI (fragment): lac repressor; lacI; The lac repressor binds to the lac operator to inhibit transcription in E. coli. This inhibition can be relieved by adding lactose or isopropyl-β-D-thiogalactopyranoside (IPTG).
   7447..8035    -  rep_origin     ori: high-copy-number ColE1/pMB1/pBR322/pUC origin of replication
   8206..9066    -  CDS            AmpR: β-lactamase; bla; confers resistance to ampicillin, carbenicillin, and related antibiotics
   9067..9171    -  promoter       AmpR promoter: bla
   9242..9286    -  misc_feature   bom (fragment): basis of mobility region from pBR322
   9441..9820    +  enhancer       CMV enhancer: human cytomegalovirus immediate early enhancer
