[The description below was written by a language model from this plasmid's Addgene catalogue record and pLannotate feature annotations shown in this document.]
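Description:
SpyCas9 PE2* is a 9.8 kb mammalian expression plasmid built on a pCMV backbone that encodes a Streptococcus pyogenes Cas9 prime editor with an optimized arrangement of nuclear localization signals. It is propagated in E. coli as a high-copy plasmid through a ColE1/pUC-type origin and is selected with ampicillin via the β-lactamase gene and its own promoter. Small remnants of lac regulatory elements, a cloning site, an SV40 promoter fragment and a pBR322 bom fragment are also annotated in the backbone and appear to be vestigial. No mammalian selection marker is recorded.

The roughly 6.4 kb insert is a single open reading frame driven by the CMV enhancer and immediate early promoter (which span the plasmid's numbering origin) and terminated by the bovine growth hormone polyadenylation signal. It fuses the Cas9 H840A nickase to an engineered Moloney murine leukemia virus reverse transcriptase carrying the D200N, T306K, W313F, T330P and L603W substitutions. The automated annotation reports these as two contiguous Cas9 segments followed by a gag-pol fragment, which corresponds to the reverse transcriptase domain. According to the catalogue fields, the fusion is flanked by a c-Myc NLS and a bipartite SV40 NLS at the N terminus and by a bipartite SV40 NLS plus an SV40 NLS at the C terminus. These short signals are not separately annotated in the feature table.

In prime editing, the nickase cuts one DNA strand at the target and the reverse transcriptase copies the desired edit from an extended guide RNA. That guide is not encoded on this plasmid and must be supplied separately. The construct is intended for expressing the prime editor in mammalian cells, and the associated work applied improved prime editors to pathogenic allele correction and cancer modelling in adult mice.
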