Addgene plasmid #169850: SpyCas9 PE2*
Purpose: Mammalian Expression, SpyCas9 prime editor, optimized NLS
Depositing lab: Scot Wolfe. Publication: Improved prime editors enable pathogenic allele correction and cancer modelling in adult mice. Liu P, Liang SQ, Zheng C, Mintzer E, Zhao YG, Ponnienselvan K, Mir A, Sontheimer EJ, Gao G, Flotte TR, Wolfe SA, Xue W. Nat Commun. 2021 Apr 9;12(1):2121. doi: 10.1038/s41467-021-22295-w. PubMed 33837189.
Backbone
  Vector backbone: pCMV
  Backbone size w/o insert (bp): 3400
  Total vector size (bp): 9820
  Vector type: Mammalian Expression
Growth in bacteria
  Bacterial resistance: Ampicillin, 100 μg/mL
  Growth temperature: 37°C
  Growth strain: DH5alpha
  Copy number: High Copy
Gene/Insert
  Gene/Insert name: spCas9 PE* (alt name: Cas9(H840A)-M-MLVrt(D200N, T306K, W313F, T330P, L603W))
  Insert size (bp): 6441
  Promoter: cmv
  Tag / fusion protein: cmyc-NLS and bpSV40 NLS (N terminal on backbone); bpSV40 NLS and SV40 NLS (C terminal on backbone)
  Cloning method: Gibson Cloning
  Sequencing primers: 5′ cmv promoter; 3′ m13r
Terms and licenses: Academic/Nonprofit Terms; Industry Terms: Not Available to Industry
Depositor comments: Please visit https://doi.org/10.1101/2020.12.15.422970 for bioRxiv preprint.
How to cite: SpyCas9 PE2* was a gift from Scot Wolfe (Addgene plasmid # 169850 ; http://n2t.net/addgene:169850 ; RRID:Addgene_169850)
